Addgene plasmid #209280: pBJ053_MTB_jGCaMP7f
Purpose: Ubiquitously expresses jGCaMP7f in zebrafish via tol2 transgenesis or in vitro transcription of mRNA
Depositing lab: Adam Cohen. Depositing organization: Harvard University. Publication: A bioelectrical phase transition patterns the first vertebrate heartbeats. Jia BZ, Qi Y, Wong-Campos JD, Megason SG, Cohen AE. Nature. 2023 Oct;622(7981):149-155. doi: 10.1038/s41586-023-06561-z. Epub 2023 Sep 27. PubMed 37758945.
Backbone
  Vector backbone: pMTB
  Backbone size w/o insert (bp): 6329
  Total vector size (bp): 7697
  Vector type: Zebrafish expression, in vitro transcription
Growth in bacteria
  Bacterial resistance: Ampicillin, 100 μg/mL
  Growth temperature: 37°C
  Growth strain: DH5alpha
  Copy number: High Copy
Gene/Insert
  Gene/Insert name: jGCaMP7f
  Species: Synthetic
  Insert size (bp): 1350
  Promoter: actb2
  Cloning method: Gibson Cloning
  Sequencing primers: 5′ atggtcacatgcttgctg
Terms and licenses: Academic/Nonprofit Terms; Industry Terms: Not Available to Industry
How to cite: pBJ053_MTB_jGCaMP7f was a gift from Adam Cohen (Addgene plasmid # 209280 ; http://n2t.net/addgene:209280 ; RRID:Addgene_209280)
