[The description below was written by a language model from this plasmid's Addgene catalogue record and pLannotate feature annotations shown in this document.]
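Description:
pBJ053_MTB_jGCaMP7f is a zebrafish expression plasmid built on the pMTB backbone, designed both for Tol2 transposon-mediated transgenesis and as a template for in vitro transcription of mRNA. It is maintained in E. coli as a high-copy plasmid through a ColE1/pUC-type origin and selected with ampicillin via the bla (AmpR) gene. The remaining bacterial elements (a partial f1 origin, lacZα and lacI fragments, lac promoter/operator, T3 promoter and a remnant of the pBluescript multiple cloning site) indicate a pBluescript-derived scaffold and play no role in the payload.

The insert is jGCaMP7f, a synthetic, fast-kinetics, genetically encoded fluorescent calcium indicator of about 1.35 kb, introduced by Gibson cloning. The automated annotation labels this open reading frame as GCaMP6f, which reflects the close sequence similarity among GCaMP variants rather than a different insert. According to the catalogue entry, expression is driven by the actb2 (zebrafish β-actin 2) promoter, giving ubiquitous expression. The feature table does not annotate this promoter as such, showing only a short match to a chicken β-actin promoter fragment in the upstream region. SP6 and T7 phage promoters lie immediately upstream of the coding sequence, allowing synthesis of sense mRNA for embryo injection, and an SV40 polyadenylation signal follows the coding sequence. The Tol2 arms implied by the stated purpose are not annotated in the feature table, and the sequenced record is slightly shorter than the listed total size. The construct is intended for whole-embryo calcium imaging in zebrafish, through either stable transgenic lines or transient mRNA expression.
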