Features (pLannotate 1.2.2; 16 found; start..end, strand, type, name):
   1385..1409    +  promoter       chicken β-actin promoter (fragment): contains a 21-bp deletion relative to the standard chicken β-actin promoter
   2928..2946    +  promoter       SP6 promoter: promoter for bacteriophage SP6 RNA polymerase
   2954..2972    +  promoter       T7 promoter: promoter for bacteriophage T7 RNA polymerase
   3010..4362    +  CDS            GCaMP6f: improved fluorescent protein-based calcium sensor (Chen et al., 2013)
   4388..4522    -  polyA_signal   SV40 poly(A) signal: SV40 polyadenylation signal
   4820..4975    +  CDS            lacZα (fragment): LacZα fragment of β-galactosidase; lacZ fragment
   4982..5365    +  rep_origin     f1 ori (fragment) (sequence partly withheld): f1 bacteriophage origin of replication; arrow indicates direction of (+) strand synthesis
   5391..5495    +  promoter       AmpR promoter: bla
   5496..6356    +  CDS            AmpR: β-lactamase; bla; confers resistance to ampicillin, carbenicillin, and related antibiotics
   6527..7115    +  rep_origin     ori: high-copy-number ColE1/pMB1/pBR322/pUC origin of replication
   7298..7390    +  CDS            lacI (fragment): lac repressor; lacI; The lac repressor binds to the lac operator to inhibit transcription in E. coli. This inhibition can be relieved by adding lactose or isopropyl-β-D-thiogalactopyranoside (IPTG).
   7403..7424    +  protein_bind   CAP binding site: CAP binding activates transcription in the presence of cAMP. E. coli catabolite activator protein
   7439..7469    +  promoter       lac promoter: promoter for the E. coli lac operon
   7477..7493    +  protein_bind   lac operator: The lac repressor binds to the lac operator to inhibit transcription in E. coli. This inhibition can be relieved by adding lactose or isopropyl-β-D-thiogalactopyranoside (IPTG). lac repressor encoded by lacI
   7538..7556    +  promoter       T3 promoter: promoter for bacteriophage T3 RNA polymerase
   7569..7609    +  misc_feature   MCS (fragment): pBluescript multiple cloning site
>Addgene plasmid #209280 | pBJ053_MTB_jGCaMP7f | addgene full sequence | sequence record 421945 | Addgene NGS Result
GGGGTCAAGAACCAGAGGTGTAAAGTACTTGAGTAATTTTACTTGATTACTGTACTTAAGTATTATTTTT
GGGGATTTTTACTTTACTTGAGTACAATTAAAAATCAATACTTTTACTTTTACTTAATTACATTTTTTTA
GAAAAAAAAGTACTTTTTACTCCTTACAATTTTATTTACAGTCAAAAAGTACTTATTTTTTGGAGATCAC
TTGGGCCCGGCTCGAGGGCCTAGTCATTACCTATACTCAACGTTTACTCTGAGAAACTTCCATATTTTAG
AGGTAAAATGCTCAGAATTGTAAAAAGTCTTGTCAAAATACTTGGAATTTGCCAAAAACAAAATAAAAGT
CACATCACCTCATTGTCCTTGGTATCAGCAAGCACTTTTAACACAATCAGCTGTTTTTGTTTATAACTCC
CACTGAAGGCCATGTGCATTACTCCCAAGTTACACAGTAAAAAGTCACATGTAGTTTATCATGATCACTG
CTGCTCAAGCACAGCTTTATCTGTTATTCAGTGTGGCAATATCTGAAATGTGTGCAAAATATTATTTATT
GTAGCTGATCACCAACACTTTCAGTGTTTTTTTTTTTCTACTTTTAATGAGAATTATGTTCTTAGGATTT
ATCCTTATAAACCTCTTTAAAAAGAAATGTTATGTCTGCATAGACACGACATGAAATTATGAACAGAAAA
TTTAACTATTTAAGATCAAGACTTGACATATAACATTTCTAATGAACATTAAACCTGAGGTAGGCCCACT
TGCAAAAATGTAACTGCTATCACTCACTTTATACATCATTGTGTAACTTGTACACACAAAAATAGTGAAG
CAATGTGGCATGGAATGCAGGTCCCATTCATTCAAAGTTATTAAAGCACTTTCTTAAAGTGCATTACTAC
TGAGCTAAGACCAGCTAGTTGCTCATACAACATACTACAAGTAGTGTCATCCTAATTTGGATAAAAAAAA
TGTCCATTTTATACATGGAAAAGTACTCATTAGATCCCCCATTGTTTGTATTACGGTATTTCGTGAACAC
AAGAGGTAAATGACCTACAGAGCTGCTGTTGTGTTAGATTGAAAACACAACACAGGATCATGGAGGCATC
CATCATTATGACGCATTCTGCCACTTGTAACTCTGCACAGACTTTTTGAAAAGTTTAATTGAGTCTTGGC
GTTGTCGCAGAAAAATACGAAAAATTCTGTGTTAAAATTTGCAAATAAAAATTCCAGTTTTATAGGAAAT
CGCCATGGCCTTGTTCTTTAACCAGTTAAGCTTCCCCTTCTTTCACTCTCAAGTTGCAAGAAGCAAGTGT
AGCAATGTGCACGCGACAGCCGGGTGTGTGACGCTGGACCAATCAGAGCACAGAGCTCCGAAAGTTTACC
TTTTATGGCTAGAGCCGGGTATGTGCCGTCATATAAAAGAGCGCGCCCAGCTTTTCAGCCTCACTTTGAG
CTCCTCCACACGCAGCTAGTGCGGAATATCATCTGCTTGTAACCCATTCTCTTAAGTCGACAACCCCCCA
AACCCAAGGTGAGTTGGTTTTACAGTTTTTAAGCGTTTAATTATAGTTTCTATCTATTAATGTTAAGTAA
AATGTGTAAATGGATAAATATGATTTGATGAAGTCTTTAGACAGTTCATAACGGTCTCTTTGTAGTTATC
TACTAGGTTTGATTTATAAGTGGTGGTTCTTTTGATAATCTATGTTATATTTAATAAATATTGGCTGTAT
CTTAACTTTTTTGTAGCGTTAGTGGATGTGGCAGGTGAGAATGTCGGTAATTTAACGTGACCAGTCGTAG
GCACGACATTGAACATTGAATAGGCCGGTGTGAAATGGGTGTTAAGTCTTAATATAAAGTTGTGTTCTGG
CTAATCTCTCTTTAACAGCCATAAATGTGATTTTTAACTACAGTTTTGAGGGTGCTGGTGAGCATGTTGC
ACACTTGATGGATAGCCGGCATGGGAAGTTCTTTGTGCAGGCAGTGCTGCAGCAGGGTGTGACCTACTTT
AGCTAGCCGGCTAACCAGCTCTCATCTGATGTAACGTAAACCCCATCAATCTAACATCGGCTCATTCGTG
CTTTATAAGATCGAAGATCTTGTTATTAGTAACGGGTATTGGCATTTAGTTTTAACTTGGTTAATTTTCT
TTTTGTTATGTGTTCTATTTAAATGTAGCCTGCAGCCCCCTCTGTCTTTAATGAAGCTGAAGATTAACGT
TAACGTTAGTGAAGTGTTGTATCCGCTATGAAAGATTTGAATTTTAGAGGTGTGGTCCACTTTAATAACG
GCTGCGGAGTTCTCTGGCTGCACTTCAGCCGCTGTGACTGTCGAAGCAGAGCCCATCAGTTTTTCAGGAT
CTCGGTGATTTTTGAGGCTAGACTATGAACTGAACCGACTGAGAGTGACCGTCCAGAAATGCTTTAGTGT
GAAGTCTCCGCTCACGAGGAGTCCGTGGACTGACTGCAGATCTGTGACGCAGTAACACCCGGCGGCAGAC
ACCCGTTGAAATGCGGTTGTGTAATTGATCGCAGGCGAGGGTGGAAGAGGATGTGAAACTTCATTTGTGT
AAAATTTAGGGAGTGGTCCTGGTGTGATGAATGTCGAAATCTGTTCCTTTTTACTGAGCCCTACGACTCT
GGCTGAGTGCCACACCGCCGGCAGCCGCAAAGCGGCTCAAACCATTGCCTTTTATGGTAATAATGAGAGA
ATGCAGAGGGACTTCCTTTGTCTGGCATATCTGAGGCGCGCGCTGTCACTAGCGCCCACCAGCGGTCAGA
CTGTAGAATGCAGAGCAAAACAGGAAGTTGACTCCAGATGGTCACATGCTTGCTGAAACGCCTCTCCCTG
GCAGCAGTGCAATTCTAACAGTTTCCCTTTCTTTTACAGTTCAGCCATCCTAGGCCTATTTAGGTGACAC
TATAGAAGAGTACTAATACGACTCACTATAGGGAGAAGCTACTTGTTCTTTTTGCAGGATCCCGCCACCA
TGGGTTCTCATCATCATCATCATCATGGTATGGCTAGCATGACTGGTGGACAGCAAATGGGTCGGGATCT
GTACGACGATGACGATAAGGATCTCGCCACCATGGTCGACTCATCACGTCGTAAGTGGAATAAGACAGGT
CACGCAGTCAGAGCTATAGGTCGGCTGAGCTCACTCGAGAACGTCTATATCAAGGCCGACAAGCAGAAGA
ACGGCATCAAGGCGAACTTCAAGATCCGCCACAACATCGAGGACGGCGGCGTGCAGCTCGCCTACCACTA
CCAGCAGAACACCCCCATCGGCGACGGCCCCGTGCTGCTGCCCGACAACCACTACCTGAGCGTGCAGTCC
AAACTTTCGAAAGACCCCAACGAGAAGCGCGATCACATGGTCCTGCTGGAGTTCGTGACCGCCGCCGGGA
TCACTCTCGGCATGGACGAGCTGTACAAGGGCGGTACCGGAGGGAGCATGGTGAGCAAGGGCGAGGAGCT
GTTCACCGGGGTGGTGCCCATCCTGGTCGAGCTGGACGGCGACGTAAACGGCCACAAGTTCAGCGTGTCC
GGCGAGGGTGAGGGCGATGCCACCTACGGCAAGCTGACCCTGAAGTTCATCTGCACCACCGGCAAGCTGC
CCGTGCCCTGGCCCACCCTCGTGACCACCCTGACCTACGGCGTGCAGTGCTTCAGCCGCTACCCCGACCA
CATGAAGCAGCACGACTTCTTCAAGTCCGCCATGCCCGAAGGCTACATCCAGGAGCGCACCATCTTCTTC
AAGGACGACGGCAACTACAAGACCCGCGCCGAGGTGAAGTTCGAGGGCGACACCCTGGTGAACCGCATCG
AGCTTAAGGGCATCGACTTCAAGGAGGACGGCAACATCCTGGGGCACAAGCTGGAGTACAACCTGCCGGA
CCAACTGACTGAAGAGCAGATCGCAGAATTTAAAGAGCTGTTCTCCCTATTTGACAAGGACGGGGATGGG
ACAATAACAACCAAGGAGCTGGGGACGGTGATGCGGTCTCTGGGGCAGAACCCCACAGAAGCAGAGCTGC
AGGACATGATCAATGAAGTAGATGCCGACGGTGACGGCACAATCGACTTCCCTGAGTTCCTGACAATGAT
GGCAAGAAAAATGAAATACACAGACAGTGAAGAAGAAATTAGAGAAGCGTTCCGTGTGTTTGATAAGGAT
GGCAATGGCTACATCAGTGCAGCAGAGCTTCGCCACGTGATGACAAACCTTGGAGAGAAGTTAACAGATG
AAGAGGTTGATGAAATGATCAGGGAAGCAGACATCGATGGGGATGGTCAGGTAAACTACGAAGAGTTTGT
ACAAATGATGACAGCGAAGTGAGAATTCATACGTATCCGGAACCGGTGATCCAGACATGATAAGATACAT
TGATGAGTTTGGACAAACCACAACTAGAATGCAGTGAAAAAAATGCTTTATTTGTGAAATTTGTGATGCT
ATTGCTTTATTTGTAACCATTATAAGCTGCAATAAACAAGTTAACAACAACAATTGCATTCATTTTATGT
TTCAGGTTCAGGGGGAGGTGTGGGAGGTTTTTTGATATCCCGGGTTTAAACGCATGCAGATCTAATACTC
AAGTACAATTTTAATGGAGTACTTTTTTACTTTTACTCAAGTAAGATTCTAGCCAGATACTTTTACTTTT
AATTGAGTAAAATTTTCCCTAAGTACTTGTACTTTCACTTGAGTAAAATTTTTGAGTACTTTTTACACCT
CTGTCAAGAACCATATGCCGGTACCCAATTCGCCCTATAGGACGTCGTATTACGCGCGCTCACTGGCCGT
CGTTTTACAACGTCGTGACTGGGAAAACCCTGGCGTTACCCAACTTAATCGCCTTGCAGCACATCCCCCT
TTCGCCAGCTGGCGTAATAGCGAAGAGGCCCGCACCGATCGCCCTTCCCAACAGTTGCGCAGCCTGAATG
GCGAATGGGAC
[52 nt withheld, positions 4982-5033]
C
[91 nt withheld, positions 5035-5125]
A
[49 nt withheld, positions 5127-5175]
CCTTTGACGTTGGAGTCCACGTTCTTT
[37 nt withheld, positions 5203-5239]
ACCCTATCTCGGTCTATTCTTTTGATTTATAAGGGATTTTGCCGATTTCGGCCTATTGGTTAAAAAATGA
GCTGATTTAACAAAAATTTAACGCGAATTTTAACAAAATATTAACGCTTACAATTTAGGTGGCACTTTTC
GGGGAAATGTGCGCGGAACCCCTATTTGTTTATTTTTCTAAATACATTCAAATATGTATCCGCTCATGAG
ACAATAACCCTGATAAATGCTTCAATAATATTGAAAAAGGAAGAGTATGAGTATTCAACATTTCCGTGTC
GCCCTTATTCCCTTTTTTGCGGCATTTTGCCTTCCTGTTTTTGCTCACCCAGAAACGCTGGTGAAAGTAA
AAGATGCTGAAGATCAGTTGGGTGCACGAGTGGGTTACATCGAACTGGATCTCAACAGCGGTAAGATCCT
TGAGAGTTTTCGCCCCGAAGAACGTTTTCCAATGATGAGCACTTTTAAAGTTCTGCTATGTGGCGCGGTA
TTATCCCGTATTGACGCCGGGCAAGAGCAACTCGGTCGCCGCATACACTATTCTCAGAATGACTTGGTTG
AGTACTCACCAGTCACAGAAAAGCATCTTACGGATGGCATGACAGTAAGAGAATTATGCAGTGCTGCCAT
AACCATGAGTGATAACACTGCGGCCAACTTACTTCTGACAACGATCGGAGGACCGAAGGAGCTAACCGCT
TTTTTGCACAACATGGGGGATCATGTAACTCGCCTTGATCGTTGGGAACCGGAGCTGAATGAAGCCATAC
CAAACGACGAGCGTGACACCACGATGCCTGTAGCAATGGCAACAACGTTGCGCAAACTATTAACTGGCGA
ACTACTTACTCTAGCTTCCCGGCAACAATTAATAGACTGGATGGAGGCGGATAAAGTTGCAGGACCACTT
CTGCGCTCGGCCCTTCCGGCTGGCTGGTTTATTGCTGATAAATCTGGAGCCGGTGAGCGTGGGTCTCGCG
GTATCATTGCAGCACTGGGGCCAGATGGTAAGCCCTCCCGTATCGTAGTTATCTACACGACGGGGAGTCA
GGCAACTATGGATGAACGAAATAGACAGATCGCTGAGATAGGTGCCTCACTGATTAAGCATTGGTAACTG
TCAGACCAAGTTTACTCATATATACTTTAGATTGATTTAAAACTTCATTTTTAATTTAAAAGGATCTAGG
TGAAGATCCTTTTTGATAATCTCATGACCAAAATCCCTTAACGTGAGTTTTCGTTCCACTGAGCGTCAGA
CCCCGTAGAAAAGATCAAAGGATCTTCTTGAGATCCTTTTTTTCTGCGCGTAATCTGCTGCTTGCAAACA
AAAAAACCACCGCTACCAGCGGTGGTTTGTTTGCCGGATCAAGAGCTACCAACTCTTTTTCCGAAGGTAA
CTGGCTTCAGCAGAGCGCAGATACCAAATACTGTTCTTCTAGTGTAGCCGTAGTTAGGCCACCACTTCAA
GAACTCTGTAGCACCGCCTACATACCTCGCTCTGCTAATCCTGTTACCAGTGGCTGCTGCCAGTGGCGAT
AAGTCGTGTCTTACCGGGTTGGACTCAAGACGATAGTTACCGGATAAGGCGCAGCGGTCGGGCTGAACGG
GGGGTTCGTGCACACAGCCCAGCTTGGAGCGAACGACCTACACCGAACTGAGATACCTACAGCGTGAGCT
ATGAGAAAGCGCCACGCTTCCCGAAGGGAGAAAGGCGGACAGGTATCCGGTAAGCGGCAGGGTCGGAACA
GGAGAGCGCACGAGGGAGCTTCCAGGGGGAAACGCCTGGTATCTTTATAGTCCTGTCGGGTTTCGCCACC
TCTGACTTGAGCGTCGATTTTTGTGATGCTCGTCAGGGGGGCGGAGCCTATGGAAAAACGCCAGCAACGC
GGCCTTTTTACGGTTCCTGGCCTTTTGCTGGCCTTTTGCTCACATGTTCTTTCCTGCGTTATCCCCTGAT
TCTGTGGATAACCGTATTACCGCCTTTGAGTGAGCTGATACCGCTCGCCGCAGCCGAACGACCGAGCGCA
GCGAGTCAGTGAGCGAGGAAGCGGAAGAGCGCCCAATACGCAAACCGCCTCTCCCCGCGCGTTGGCCGAT
TCATTAATGCAGCTGGCACGACAGGTTTCCCGACTGGAAAGCGGGCAGTGAGCGCAACGCAATTAATGTG
AGTTAGCTCACTCATTAGGCACCCCAGGCTTTACACTTTATGCTTCCGGCTCGTATGTTGTGTGGAATTG
TGAGCGGATAACAATTTCACACAGGAAACAGCTATGACCATGATTACGCCAAGCGCGCAATTAACCCTCA
CTAAAGGGAACAAAAGCTGGAGCTCCACCGCGGTGGCGGCCGCTCTAGAACTAGTGGATCTGCTGGGCTT
GCTGAAGGTAG
